>Addgene plasmid #247423 | cwby0073 | addgene full sequence | sequence record 493178 | Addgene NGS Result
CAGTAGTAGGTTGAGGCCGTTGAGCACCGCCGCCGCAAGGAATGGTGCATGCAAGGAGATGGCGCCCAAC
AGTCCCCCGGCCACGGGGCCTGCCACCATACCCACGCCGAAACAAGCGCTCATGAGCCCGAAGTGGCGAG
CCCGATCTTCCCCATCGGTGATGTCGGCGATATAGGCGCCAGCAACCGCACCTGTGGCGCCGGTGATGCC
GGCCACGATGCGTCCGGCGTAGAGGATCGAGATCGATCTCGATCCCGCGAAATTAATACGACTCACTATA
GGGGAATTGTGAGCGGATAACAATTCCCCTCTAGAAATAATTTTGTTTAACTTTAAGAAGGAGATATACA
TATGTCAGGAGGAGACCGAAAGCGTATTACAGTGACAGTTGACAGCGACAGCTATCAGTTGCTCAAGGCA
TATATGATGTCAATATCTCCGGTCTGGTATGCACAACCAAGAATGAAGCCCATGCAGTTTAAGGTTTACA
CCTATAAAAGAGAGAGCCGTTATCGTCTGTTTGTGGATGTACAGAGTGATATTATTGACACGCCCGGGCG
ACGGATGGTGATCCCCCTGGCCAGTGCACGTCTGCTGTCAGATAAAGTCTCCCGTGAACTTTACCCGGTG
GTGCATATCGGGGATGAAAGCTGGCGCATGATGACCACCGATATGGCCAGTGTGCCGGTTTCCGTTATCG
GGGAAGAAGTGGCTGATCTCAGCCACCGCGAAAATGACATCAAAAACGCCATTAACCTGATGTTCTGGGG
AATATGAACGGTCTCGTTCCGGTCCGGAAGAAATTCTGGAGCGCGCGAAAGAAAGCTTAGAACGCGCACG
CGAAGCGAGCGAACGCGGCGACGAAGAAGAATTTCGCAAAGCCGCGGAAAAGGCGCTGGAGCTGGCCAAA
CGCCTGGTGGAGCAGGCGAAGAAAGAAGGTGATCCAGAACTGGTGTTAGAAGCGGCCCGCGTGGCGCTGT
GGGTTGCCGAACTGGCCGCGAAGAACGGCGACAAAGAAGTTTTCAAGAAAGCAGCGGAAAGCGCGTTGGA
AGTCGCGAAACGTCTGGTTGAAGTGGCCAGCAAAGAAGGCGATCCGGATCTGGTGGCGTGGGCGGCGTTA
GTGGCCCTGTGGGTCGCGTTTCTGGCGTTCCTGAATGGCGATAAAGAGGTGTTTAAGAAAGCGGCGGAAT
CCGCGCTGGAAGTGGCGAAAGCCCTGATGGAAGTTGCGATGAAAGTGGGCGCGCCGTGGTTGGTGGAACT
GGCGATTGCGGTGGCGCGTGCGGTGTGGCTGCTGGCGGAACTGTTTGGTGATGAAGAAGTGCGCCGCCGC
GCGGAAGCGTTTGAAATTATTCTGCGCATTGCGGCGATCGCGGTGAAAGCGTGGCTGGGTGGCGGCGGAT
CAGGCAGCCATCATTGGGGCAGCACCCACCACCACCACCACCACTAATGAGATCCGGCTGCTAACAAAGC
CCGAAAGGAAGCTGAGTTGGCTGCTGCCACCGCTGAGCAATAACTAGCATAACCCCTTGGGGCCTCTAAA
CGGGTCTTGAGGGGTTTTTTGCTGAAAGGAGGAACTATATCCGGATTGGCGAATGGG
[124 nt withheld, positions 1598-1721]
C
[91 nt withheld, positions 1723-1813]
A
[49 nt withheld, positions 1815-1863]
CCTTTGACGTTGGAGTCCACGTTCTTT
[37 nt withheld, positions 1891-1927]
ACCCTATCTCGGTCTATTCTTTTGATTTATAAGGGATTTTGCCGATTTCGGCCTATTGGTTAAAAAATGA
GCTGATTTAACAAAAATTTAACGCGAATTTTAACAAAATATTAACGCTTACAATTTAGGTGGCACTTTTC
GGGGAAATGTGCGCGGAACCCCTATTTGTTTATTTTTCTAAATACATTCAAATATGTATCCGCTCATGAA
TTAATTCTTAGAAAAACTCATCGAGCATCAAATGAAACTGCAATTTATTCATATCAGGATTATCAATACC
ATATTTTTGAAAAAGCCGTTTCTGTAATGAAGGAGAAAACTCACCGAGGCAGTTCCATAGGATGGCAAGA
TCCTGGTATCGGTCTGCGATTCCGACTCGTCCAACATCAATACAACCTATTAATTTCCCCTCGTCAAAAA
TAAGGTTATCAAGTGAGAAATCACCATGAGTGACGACTGAATCCGGTGAGAATGGCAAAAGTTTATGCAT
TTCTTTCCAGACTTGTTCAACAGGCCAGCCATTACGCTCGTCATCAAAATCACTCGCATCAACCAAACCG
TTATTCATTCGTGATTGCGCCTGAGCGAGACGAAATACGCGATCGCTGTTAAAAGGACAATTACAAACAG
GAATCGAATGCAACCGGCGCAGGAACACTGCCAGCGCATCAACAATATTTTCACCTGAATCAGGATATTC
TTCTAATACCTGGAATGCTGTTTTCCCGGGGATCGCAGTGGTGAGTAACCATGCATCATCAGGAGTACGG
ATAAAATGCTTGATGGTCGGAAGAGGCATAAATTCCGTCAGCCAGTTTAGTCTGACCATCTCATCTGTAA
CATCATTGGCAACGCTACCTTTGCCATGTTTCAGAAACAACTCTGGCGCATCGGGCTTCCCATACAATCG
ATAGATTGTCGCACCTGATTGCCCGACATTATCGCGAGCCCATTTATACCCATATAAATCAGCATCCATG
TTGGAATTTAATCGCGGCCTAGAGCAAGACGTTTCCCGTTGAATATGGCTCATAACACCCCTTGTATTAC
TGTTTATGTAAGCAGACAGTTTTATTGTTCATGACCAAAATCCCTTAACGTGAGTTTTCGTTCCACTGAG
CGTCAGACCCCGTAGAAAAGATCAAAGGATCTTCTTGAGATCCTTTTTTTCTGCGCGTAATCTGCTGCTT
GCAAACAAAAAAACCACCGCTACCAGCGGTGGTTTGTTTGCCGGATCAAGAGCTACCAACTCTTTTTCCG
AAGGTAACTGGCTTCAGCAGAGCGCAGATACCAAATACTGTCCTTCTAGTGTAGCCGTAGTTAGGCCACC
ACTTCAAGAACTCTGTAGCACCGCCTACATACCTCGCTCTGCTAATCCTGTTACCAGTGGCTGCTGCCAG
TGGCGATAAGTCGTGTCTTACCGGGTTGGACTCAAGACGATAGTTACCGGATAAGGCGCAGCGGTCGGGC
TGAACGGGGGGTTCGTGCACACAGCCCAGCTTGGAGCGAACGACCTACACCGAACTGAGATACCTACAGC
GTGAGCTATGAGAAAGCGCCACGCTTCCCGAAGGGAGAAAGGCGGACAGGTATCCGGTAAGCGGCAGGGT
CGGAACAGGAGAGCGCACGAGGGAGCTTCCAGGGGGAAACGCCTGGTATCTTTATAGTCCTGTCGGGTTT
CGCCACCTCTGACTTGAGCGTCGATTTTTGTGATGCTCGTCAGGGGGGCGGAGCCTATGGAAAAACGCCA
GCAACGCGGCCTTTTTACGGTTCCTGGCCTTTTGCTGGCCTTTTGCTCACATGTTCTTTCCTGCGTTATC
CCCTGATTCTGTGGATAACCGTATTACCGCCTTTGAGTGAGCTGATACCGCTCGCCGCAGCCGAACGACC
GAGCGCAGCGAGTCAGTGAGCGAGGAAGCGGAAGAGCGCCTGATGCGGTATTTTCTCCTTACGCATCTGT
GCGGTATTTCACACCGCAATGGTGCACTCTCAGTACAATCTGCTCTGATGCCGCATAGTTAAGCCAGTAT
ACACTCCGCTATCGCTACGTGACTGGGTCATGGCTGCGCCCCGACACCCGCCAACACCCGCTGACGCGCC
CTGACGGGCTTGTCTGCTCCCGGCATCCGCTTACAGACAAGCTGTGACCGTCTCCGGGAGCTGCATGTGT
CAGAGGTTTTCACCGTCATCACCGAAACGCGCGAGGCAGCTGCGGTAAAGCTCATCAGCGTGGTCGTGAA
GCGATTCACAGATGTCTGCCTGTTCATCCGCGTCCAGCTCGTTGAGTTTCTCCAGAAGCGTTAATGTCTG
GCTTCTGATAAAGCGGGCCATGTTAAGGGCGGTTTTTTCCTGTTTGGTCACTGATGCCTCCGTGTAAGGG
GGATTTCTGTTCATGGGGGTAATGATACCGATGAAACGAGAGAGGATGCTCACGATACGGGTTACTGATG
ATGAACATGCCCGGTTACTGGAACGTTGTGAGGGTAAACAACTGGCGGTATGGATGCGGCGGGACCAGAG
AAAAATCACTCAGGGTCAATGCCAGCGCTTCGTTAATACAGATGTAGGTGTTCCACAGGGTAGCCAGCAG
CATCCTGCGATGCAGATCCGGAACATAATGGTGCAGGGCGCTGACTTCCGCGTTTCCAGACTTTACGAAA
CACGGAAACCGAAGACCATTCATGTTGTTGCTCAGGTCGCAGACGTTTTGCAGCAGCAGTCGCTTCACGT
TCGCTCGCGTATCGGTGATTCATTCTGCTAACCAGTAAGGCAACCCCGCCAGCCTAGCCGGGTCCTCAAC
GACAGGAGCACGATCATGCGCACCCGTGGGGCCGCCATGCCGGCGATAATGGCCTGCTTCTCGCCGAAAC
GTTTGGTGGCGGGACCAGTGACGAAGGCTTGAGCGAGGGCGTGCAAGATTCCGAATACCGCAAGCGACAG
GCCGATCATCGTCGCGCTCCAGCGAAAGCGGTCCTCGCCGAAAATGACCCAGAGCGCTGCCGGCACCTGT
CCTACGAGTTGCATGATAAAGAAGACAGTCATAAGTGCGGCGACGATAGTCATGCCCCGCGCCCACCGGA
AGGAGCTGACTGGGTTGAAGGCTCTCAAGGGCATCGGTCGAGATCCCGGTGCCTAATGAGTGAGCTAACT
TACATTAATTGCGTTGCGCTCACTGCCCGCTTTCCAGTCGGGAAACCTGTCGTGCCAGCTGCATTAATGA
ATCGGCCAACGCGCGGGGAGAGGCGGTTTGCGTATTGGGCGCCAGGGTGGTTTTTCTTTTCACCAGTGAG
ACGGGCAACAGCTGATTGCCCTTCACCGCCTGGCCCTGAGAGAGTTGCAGCAAGCGGTCCACGCTGGTTT
GCCCCAGCAGGCGAAAATCCTGTTTGATGGTGGTTAACGGCGGGATATAACATGAGCTGTCTTCGGTATC
GTCGTATCCCACTACCGAGATGTCCGCACCAACGCGCAGCCCGGACTCGGTAATGGCGCGCATTGCGCCC
AGCGCCATCTGATCGTTGGCAACCAGCATCGCAGTGGGAACGATGCCCTCATTCAGCATTTGCATGGTTT
GTTGAAAACCGGACATGGCACTCCAGTCGCCTTCCCGTTCCGCTATCGGCTGAATTTGATTGCGAGTGAG
ATATTTATGCCAGCCAGCCAGACGCAGACGCGCCGAGACAGAACTTAATGGGCCCGCTAACAGCGCGATT
TGCTGGTGACCCAATGCGACCAGATGCTCCACGCCCAGTCGCGTACCGTCTTCATGGGAGAAAATAATAC
TGTTGATGGGTGTCTGGTCAGAGACATCAAGAAATAACGCCGGAACATTAGTGCAGGCAGCTTCCACAGC
AATGGCATCCTGGTCATCCAGCGGATAGTTAATGATCAGCCCACTGACGCGTTGCGCGAGAAGATTGTGC
ACCGCCGCTTTACAGGCTTCGACGCCGCTTCGTTCTACCATCGACACCACCACGCTGGCACCCAGTTGAT
CGGCGCGAGATTTAATCGCCGCGACAATTTGCGACGGCGCGTGCAGGGCCAGACTGGAGGTGGCAACGCC
AATCAGCAACGACTGTTTGCCCGCCAGTTGTTGTGCCACGCGGTTGGGAATGTAATTCAGCTCCGCCATC
GCCGCTTCCACTTTTTCCCGCGTTTTCGCAGAAACGTGGCTGGCCTGGTTCACCACGCGGGAAACGGTCT
GATAAGAGACACCGGCATACTCTGCGACATCGTATAACGTTACTGGTTTCACATTCACCACCCTGAATTG
ACTCTCTTCCGGGCGCTATCATGCCATACCGCGAAAGGTTTTGCGCCATTCGATGGTGTCCGGGATCTCG
ACGCTCTCCCTTATGCGACTCCTGCATTAGGAAGCAGCC
Features (pLannotate 1.2.2; 20 found; start..end, strand, type, name):
    264..282     +  promoter       T7 promoter: promoter for bacteriophage T7 RNA polymerase
    283..307     +  protein_bind   lac operator: The lac repressor binds to the lac operator to inhibit transcription in E. coli. This inhibition can be relieved by adding lactose or isopropyl-β-D-thiogalactopyranoside (IPTG). lac repressor encoded by lacI
    322..344     +  RBS            RBS: efficient ribosome binding site from bacteriophage T7 gene 10 (Olins and Rangwala, 1989)
    367..438     +  CDS            ccdA (fragment): CCDA_ECO57 - Also known as H, letA. Experimental evidence at protein level: Swiss-Prot protein existence level 1. Antitoxin component of a type II toxin-antitoxin (TA) system which inhibits the post-segregational killing (PSK) of plasmid-free cells, also referred to as a plasmid addiction system. Binds to and blocks the activity of CcdB; will also remove bound CcdB protein from the CcdB-GyrA complex by forming a CcdA-CcdB complex, a process termed rejuvenation. Functions as a transcriptional corepressor for the ccdAB operon, repression also requires CcdB (By similarity). From Escherichia coli
    472..774     +  CDS            ccdB: CCDB_ECOLI - Also known as G, letB, letD. Experimental evidence at protein level: Swiss-Prot protein existence level 1. Toxic component of a type II toxin-antitoxin (TA) system, functioning in plasmid maintainence. Responsible for the post- segregational killing (PSK) of plasmid-free cells, also referred to as a plasmid addiction system. Half-life of over 2 hours. Cell killing by CcdB is accompanied by filamentation, defects in chromosome and plasmid segregation, defects in cell division, formation of anucleate cells, decreased DNA synthesis and plasmid loss. Interferes with the activity of DN
   1426..1444    +  CDS            9xHis (fragment): 9xHis affinity tag
   1457..1506    +  CDS            SET1 (fragment): solubility-enhancement tag derived from T7 phage gene 10B
   1514..1561    +  terminator     T7 terminator: transcription terminator for bacteriophage T7 RNA polymerase
   1598..2026    +  rep_origin     f1 ori (sequence partly withheld): f1 bacteriophage origin of replication; arrow indicates direction of (+) strand synthesis
   2079..2136    +  promoter       AmpR promoter (fragment): bla
   2145..2960    -  CDS            KanR: aminoglycoside phosphotransferase; aph(3')-Ia; confers resistance to kanamycin in bacteria or G418 (Geneticin®) in eukaryotes
   3082..3670    +  rep_origin     ori: high-copy-number ColE1/pMB1/pBR322/pUC origin of replication
   3856..3995    -  misc_feature   bom: basis of mobility region from pBR322
   4097..4288    -  CDS            rop: Rop protein, which maintains plasmids at low copy number; rop
   4305..4685    +  CDS            YPB1_ECOLX: Protein predicted: Swiss-Prot protein existence level 4. From Escherichia coli.
   4757..5048    -  CDS            TcR (fragment): tetracycline efflux protein; tet; confers resistance to tetracycline
   5063..5084    -  protein_bind   CAP binding site: CAP binding activates transcription in the presence of cAMP. E. coli catabolite activator protein
   5097..6179    -  CDS            lacI: lac repressor; lacI; The lac repressor binds to the lac operator to inhibit transcription in E. coli. This inhibition can be relieved by adding lactose or isopropyl-β-D-thiogalactopyranoside (IPTG).
   6180..6257    -  promoter       lacI promoter: lacI
   6265..238     -  CDS            TcR (fragment) (across the origin): tetracycline efflux protein; tet; confers resistance to tetracycline
