[The description below was written by a language model from this plasmid's Addgene catalogue record and pLannotate feature annotations shown in this document.]
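Description:
cwby0073 is a Golden Gate entry (destination) vector built on the pET29 bacterial expression backbone, intended for high-throughput cloning and T7-driven expression of designed proteins in E. coli. It carries a kanamycin resistance gene (aph(3')-Ia), a ColE1/pMB1-type origin together with the rop gene and bom region typical of pBR322-derived pET vectors, and an f1 origin. A lacI gene with its own promoter supplies lac repressor, which acts on the lac operator placed directly after the T7 promoter so that expression is IPTG-inducible in strains providing T7 RNA polymerase. Short tetracycline-resistance fragments and a predicted ORF in the annotation are backbone remnants rather than functional parts.

The cloning site lies downstream of the T7 promoter, lac operator and T7 gene 10 ribosome binding site. It holds a ccdB counter-selection cassette (a ccdA fragment followed by the full ccdB toxin gene, with its own promoter according to the stated purpose) bounded by AGGA and TTCC Golden Gate overhangs. When an insert replaces the cassette, the gyrase-poisoning toxin is lost, so in ccdB-sensitive hosts only recombinant plasmids yield colonies. According to the purpose field, an inserted coding sequence is fused in frame to a C-terminal module consisting of a GS linker, an element designated C8-71-7-1, a SNAC tag (generally a sequence allowing chemical cleavage) and a 6xHis tag for affinity purification, followed by the T7 terminator. The feature table detects only the His tag; the roughly 650 nt between ccdB and the tag are unannotated, and the record does not explain what C8-71-7-1 is, though the name suggests a designed protein fusion partner. The associated work concerns scaling up experimental characterization of designed proteins.
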