Addgene plasmid #247423: cwby0073
Purpose: GGA cloning AGGA-promoter-ccdb-TTCC-GS-C8-71-7-1-SNAC-6xhis
Depositing lab: David Baker. Publication: Accelerating protein design by scaling experimental characterization. Qian J, Milles LF, Wicky BIM, Ragotte RJ, Motmaen A, Borst AJ, Skotheim R, Ols S, Coventry B, Li X, Kibler RD, Goreshnik I, Exposit M, Lore K, Stewart L, Baker D. Nat Commun. 2026 Aug 20;17(1):9945. doi: 10.1038/s41467-026-76740-9. PubMed 42754580.
Backbone
  Vector backbone: pET29
  Vector type: Bacterial Expression
Growth in bacteria
  Bacterial resistance: Kanamycin, 50 μg/mL
  Growth temperature: 37°C
  Growth strain: NEB Stable
  Copy number: Unknown
Gene/Insert
  Gene/Insert name: ccdb
  Species: Synthetic
  Promoter: T7
  Cloning method: Golden Gate
Terms and licenses: Academic/Nonprofit Terms; Industry Terms: Not Available to Industry
Depositor comments: Please visit https://doi.org/10.1101/2025.08.05.668824 for bioRxiv preprint.
How to cite: cwby0073 was a gift from David Baker (Addgene plasmid # 247423 ; http://n2t.net/addgene:247423 ; RRID:Addgene_247423)
